>Addgene plasmid #239524 | pKS1576 | addgene full sequence | sequence record 475895 | Addgene NGS Result
ACTGGCCGATAATTGCAGACGAACGTTGATAGGTCAAGATCAATGTAAACAATTACTTTGTTATGTAGAG
TTTTTTTAGCTACCTATATTCCACCATAACATCAATCATGCGGTTGCTGGTGTATTTACCAATAATGTTT
AATGTATATATATATATATATATATGGGGCCGTATACTTACATATAGTAGATGTCAAGCGTAGGCGCTTC
CCCTGCCGGCTGTGAGGGCGCCATAACCAAGGTATCTATAGACCGCCAATCAGCAAACTACCTCCGTACA
TTCATGTTGCACCCACACATTTATACACCCAGACCGCGACAAATTACCCATAAGGTTGTTTGTGACGGCG
TCGTACAAGAGAACGTGGGAACTTTTTAGGCTCACCAAAAAAGAAAGAAAAAATACGAGTTGCTGACAGA
AGCCTCAAGAAAAAAAAAATTCTTCTTCGACTATGCTGGAGGCAGAGATGATCGAGCCGGTAGTTAACTA
TATATAGCTAAATTGGTTCCATCACCTTCTTTTCTGGTGTCGCTCCTTCTAGTGCTATTTCTGGCTTTTC
CTATTTTTTTTTTTCCATTTTTCTTTCTCTCTTTCTAATATATAAATTCTCTTGCATTTTCTATTTTTCT
CTCTATCTATTCTACTTGTTTATTCCCTTCAAGGTTTTTTTTTAAGGAGTACTTGTTTTTAGAATATACG
GTCAACGAACTATAATTAACTAAACAGATCTATGAGTATTTCAAATTGGATCACCACTGCGTATTTAATT
ACATCAACATCTTTTCAACCTCTTTATGGGTCATTTTCTGATGCACTTGGTCGAAGAAACTGCCTTTTCT
TTGCTAATGGGGCTTTTACCATTGGATGTCTAGCCTGTGGTTTCTCGAAAAACATCTACATGCTTAGTTT
TATGAGAGCATTGACAGGCATAGGAGGTGGTGGCTTGATCACACTTTCTACAATCGTAAATTCAGACGTT
ATTCCAAGTTCGAAAAGAGGAATTTTTCAAGCGTTTCAGAATTTACTTTTGGGATTTGGTGCCATATGTG
GAGCGTCTTTCGGTGGCACAATAGCGTCGAGCATTGGTTGGAGGTGGTGTTTTCTCATCCAAGTACCCAT
ATCTGTGATTAGTTCCATATTAATGAATTATTATGTACCTAATCAGAAAGAATATAATCGTCAAAATTCT
AGCATATTCCAAAATCCCGGAAAAATACTCAGGGACATAGATGTTATGGGCTCAATTCTTATTATAACTG
GACTCACACTACAGCTTCTTTACCTGAGCCTGGGGTGTTCTACTTCTAAATTATCATGGACCAGCCCTTC
TGTGCTACTGCTATTAGTTGGGAGTGTAATAATCCTCTTACTGTTCATATTGCACGAAAGGAAAACAAGT
GCTAGAGCGATTATTCCTATGGAGCTGGTCAATTCCTCCTACAGTGTCGTTGTACTTTCGATAAGTATAC
TTGTTGGTTTTGCCAGCTACGCGTATCTTTTTACTTTACCATTATTCTTTCAGATTGTACTTGGAGATTC
CACTGCAAAAGCAGGATTACGTCTTACGATTCCTTCCCTATTTACTCCGGTAGGCAGTCTCATAACAGGA
TTTTCCATGAGCAAGTACAACTGTCTAAGATTATTACTCTACATTGGTATTTCTTTGATGTTTTTGGGTA
ACTTTTTATTCCTGTTTATTGAAAAAACTTCTCCGAACTGGTTGATTGGTCTATTTTTGATACCTGCAAA
TCTAGGACAAGGTATCACTTTTCCTACGACCTTGTTTACTTTCATATTTATGTTCTCTAAGAGTGACCAA
GCTACTGCGACATCAACTTTATATTTATTCCGTAGTATTGGATCTGTATGGGGTGTTGCAATTTCAGCTG
GCGTCATTCAATTATCTTTCGCAGGTTTATTGCGTAGTAATTTGAAAGGTCTACTGGATGAAAACAAGAT
AAAGAAACTTATTGTTCAGCTTAGTGCAAACTCCTCATATATTGGATCTTTACATGGCGAAGTTAAAAAC
ACAGTCATAAAGAGTTTTGATGAGGCAACAAAGAGGGCTCATCTAATGTCTACATTACTCTCTTCATTGG
CCCTGATACTCTGCATCCTTAAAGACAATCTGGCGAAACCTAAAACAAGAAGAGGTTCTGTTTCTAAAGG
TGAAGAATTATTCACTGGTGTTGTCCCAATTTTGGTTGAATTAGATGGTGATGTTAATGGTCACAAATTT
TCTGTCTCCGGTGAAGGTGAAGGTGATGCTACTTACGGTAAATTGACCTTAAAATTTATTTGTACTACTG
GTAAATTGCCAGTTCCATGGCCAACCTTAGTCACTACTTTATCTTGGGGTGTTCAATGTTTTGCAAGATA
CCCAGATCATATGAAACAACATGACTTTTTCAAGTCTGCCATGCCAGAAGGTTATGTTCAAGAAAGAACT
ATTTTTTTCAAAGATGACGGTAACTACAAGACCAGAGCTGAAGTCAAGTTTGAAGGTGATACCTTAGTTA
ATAGAATCGAATTAAAAGGTATTGATTTTAAAGAAGATGGTAACATTTTAGGTCACAAATTGGAATACAA
TTATTTCTCTGACAATGTTTACATCACTGCTGACAAACAAAAGAATGGTATCAAAGCTAACTTCAAAATT
AGACACAACATTGAAGATGGTGGTGTTCAATTAGCTGACCATTATCAACAAAATACTCCAATTGGTGATG
GTCCAGTCTTGTTACCAGACAACCATTACTTATCCACTCAATCTAAGTTATCCAAAGATCCAAACGAAAA
GAGGGACCACATGGTCTTGTTAGAATTTGTTACTGCTGCTGGTATTACCTTGGGTATGGATGAATTGTAC
AAAGGATCCGCAGAGTATGTGCGGGCCCTGTTTGACTTTAATGGGAATGATGAAGAAGACCTTCCCTTTA
AGAAAGGAGACATCCTGAGAATCCGGGATAAGCCTGAAGAGCAGTGGTGGAATGCAGAGGACAGCGAAGG
AAAGAGGGGGATGATTCCTGTCCCTTACGTGGAGAAGTATGGATCTGGGAGCGGATCTGGAGGCAGCATG
GCGGAATATGTACGAGCTCTTTTTGATTTTAATGGCAATGATGAGGAGGATCTCCCTTTTAAAAAGGGCG
ATATTCTGCGCATTCGTGATAAGCCAGAGGAACAATGGTGGAACGCCGAGGATAGTGAGGGGAAACGCGG
CATGATTCCGGTGCCGTATGTAGAGAAGTACTAATGGCGCCAATTGGTGCGGCAATTGATAATAACGAAA
ATGTCTTTTAATGATCTGGGTATAATGAGGAATTTTCCGAACGTTTTTACTTTATATATATATATACATG
TAACATATATTCTATACGCTATAGAGAAAGGAAATTTTTCAATTAAAAAAAAAATAGAGAAAGAGTTTCA
CTTCTTGATTATCGCTAACACTAATGGTTGAAGTACTGCTACTTTAATTTTATGCTGCCAAACCAGATGT
CAACACAGCTACAACGTATATATTAAATTTGCTCTTGTTCTGTACTTTCCTAATTCTTATGTAAAAAGAC
AAGAATTTATGATACTATTTAATAACAAAAAACTACCTAAGAAAAGCATCATGCAGTCGAAATTGAAATC
GAAAAGTAAAACTTTAACGGAACATGTTTGAAATTCTAAGAAAGCATACATCTTCATCCCTTATATATAG
AGTTATGTTTGATATTAGTAGTCATGTTGTAATCTCTGGCCTAAGTATACGTAACGAAAATGGTAGCACG
TCGCGTTTATGGCCCCCAGGTTAATGTGTTCTCTGAAATTCGCATCACTTTGAGAAATAATGGGAACACC
TTACGCGTGAGCTGTGCCCACCGCTTCGCCTAATAAAGCGGTGTTCTCAAAATTTCTCCCCGTTTTCAGG
ATCACGAGCGCCATCTAGTTCTGGTAAAATCGCGCTTACAAGAACAAAGAAAAGAAACATCGCGTAATGC
AACAGTGAGACACTTGCCGTCATATATAAGGTTTTGGATCAGTAACCGTTATTTGAGCATAACACAGGTT
TTTAAATATATTATTATATATCATGGTATATGTGTAAAATTTTTTTGCTGACTGGTTTTGTTTATTTATT
TAGCTTTTTAAAAATTTTACTTTCTTCTTGTTAATTTTTTCTGATTGCTCTATACTCAAACCAACAACAA
CTTACTCTACAACTAAGATCTATGCTCATAGAAAACACTAATGATCGGTTTGGTATCGTCATAGATGCAG
GGTCTTCGGGTTCGAGAATCCATGTGTTTAAGTGGCAGGACACGGAATCGCTTCTTCATGCAACAAACCA
GGACTCACAGTCCATATTACAATCAGTACCTCATATTCATCAAGAAAAAGACTGGACTTTTAAGCTGAAT
CCAGGCTTGTCGAGTTTTGAAAAAAAACCTCAAGATGCGTACAAATCTCACATCAAGCCGTTACTAGATT
TTGCTAAGAATATTATCCCTGAATCACATTGGTCGAGTTGTCCCGTTTTTATTCAAGCAACCGCGGGCAT
GCGCCTTTTACCTCAAGACATACAATCTTCCATTTTGGATGGTTTGTGTCAGGGGCTCAAACACCCTGCA
GAATTTTTGGTTGAGGATTGCTCAGCACAAATTCAAGTCATTGATGGTGAAACCGAAGGTTTATATGGCT
GGCTTGGCTTAAACTATCTATATGGACACTTTAATGACTATAATCCAGAAGTCTCTGACCATTTTACATT
TGGGTTTATGGACATGGGCGGTGCCTCTACTCAGATTGCGTTTGCACCGCATGATTCAGGAGAAATAGCT
AGACATAGAGATGACATCGCCACCATCTTCTTGAGGAGTGTTAACGGAGATTTGCAGAAATGGGACGTTT
TTGTTAGTACGTGGTTAGGGTTTGGTGCCAATCAGGCTAGAAGAAGGTACTTGGCTCAGTTGATCAATAC
CCTTCCAGAAAACACAAATGATTACGAAAATGATGACTTCTCTACAAGGAACTTGAATGATCCATGTATG
CCGCGAGGAAGCAGCACGGATTTTGAATTTAAAGATACCATATTTCACATCGCGGGTTCTGGGAATTACG
AACAATGTACAAAATCTATTTATCCGTTACTTTTAAAGAACATGCCTTGTGATGACGAGCCGTGCTTGTT
TAATGGTGTTCATGCTCCTCGAATAGACTTTGCCAATGACAAATTTATAGGTACTTCTGAGTACTGGTAC
ACTGCCAACGACGTATTCAAACTTGGGGGCGAATACAACTTTGACAAATTTAGCAAAAGCCTAAGGGAGT
TTTGCAATTCCAATTGGACGCAAATATTAGCGAACAGTGATAAAGGCGTGTATAATTCTATTCCGGAGAA
TTTTTTGAAAGATGCATGCTTTAAGGGCAATTGGGTCCTTAATATACTTCATGAAGGGTTTGATATGCCT
CGAATAGATGTCGACGCAGAAAATGTCAATGACAGGCCCTTATTTCAAAGTGTGGAAAAAGTCGAAGAAC
GAGAGTTATCGTGGACACTAGGCAGAATTTTACTTTATGCCTCAGGTAGCATATTGGCAGGTAATGATGA
CTTCATGGTGGGTATTGCGCCCAGTGAAAGAAGAACTAAGCTCACTGGTAAGAAATTCATACCTGGCAAG
TTACTGGAGTCTGATCAACTACGCAAGCAAAGTTCCGGATCCGGTTCATTGGGAAGAGGTAGAAGATCCA
AATTGTAATAACTCGAGTGGCGCGAATTTCTTATGATTTATGATTTTTATTATTAAATAAGTTATAAAAA
AAATAAGTGTATACAAATTTTAAAGTGACTCTTAGGTTTTAAAACGAAAATTCTTATTCTTGAGTAACTC
TTTCCTGTAGGTCAGGTTGCTTTCTCAGGTATAGCATGAGGTCGCTCTTATTGACCACACCTCTACCGGC
ATGCCGAGCAAATGCCTGCAAATCGCTCCCCATTTCGCTGGATGCACACACTGGCTTAAGATGACAACGC
CTTGCCAACAGGGAGTTCTTCAGAGACATGGAGGCTCAAAACGAAATTATTGACAGCCTAGACATCAATA
GTCATACAACAGAAAGCGACCACCCAACTTTGGCTGATAATAGCGTATAAACAATGCATACTTTGTACGT
TCAAAATACAATGCAGTAGATATATTTATGCATATTACATATAATACATATCACATAGGAAGCAACAGGC
GCGTTGGACTTTTAATTTTCGAGGACCGCGAATCCTTACATCACACCCAATCCCCCACAAGTGATCCCCC
ACACACCATAGCTTCAAAATGTTTCTACTCCTTTTTTACTCTTCCAGATTTTCTCGGACTCCGCGCATCG
CCGTACCACTTCAAAACACCCAAGCACAGCATACTAAATTTCCCCTCTTTCTTCCTCTAGGGTGTCGTTA
ATTACCCGTACTAAAGGTTTGGAAAAGAAAAAAGACACCGCCTCGTTTCTTTTTCTTCGTCGAAAAAGGC
AATAAAAATTTTTATCACGTTTCTTTTTCTTGAAAATTTTTTTTTTTGATTTTTTTCTCTTTCGATGACC
TCCCATTGATATTTAAGTTAATAAACGGTCATCAATTTCTCAAGTTTCAGTTTCATTTTTCTTGTTCTAT
TACAACTTTTTTTACTTCTTGCTCATTAGAAAGAAAGCATAGCAATCTAATCTAAGTTTTAATTACAAAA
GATCTATGCCACCACCATCAAGAAGTAGAATAAACAAAACAAGAACATTAGGAATAGTGGGTACAGCTAT
AGCAGTGTTGGTCACGTCCTACTATATATATCAAAAGGTGACAGGTTCTGTGTCCAAAGGAGAGGAGTTA
ATCAAGGAAAACATGAGAATGAAAGTTGTCATGGAGGGCTCCGTTAATGGTCACCAATTCAAGTGTACAG
GGGAAGGTGAAGGTAATCCTTACATGGGTACACAAACTATGAGAATTAAAGTAATTGAAGGCGGACCACT
ACCATTTGCATTTGACATTCTGGCAACGTCATTCATGTACGGATCACGAACTTTCATCAAGTACCCTAAA
GGTATACCAGACTTTTTCAAGCAATCTTTTCCAGAGGGTTTTACATGGGAAAGGGTTACAAGATACGAAG
ATGGGGGTGTCGTCACAGTTATGCAAGATACTTCATTAGAAGATGGCTGCCTTGTCTATCATGTGCAAGT
AAGAGGGGTGAATTTTCCTTCTAACGGACCTGTGATGCAGAAAAAGACCAAAGGTTGGGAACCAAATACT
GAAATGATGTACCCAGCTGATGGAGGTTTGAGAGGCTACACACACATGGCGCTTAAAGTTGATGGTGGAG
GTCATTTGTCTTGTAGTTTTGTTACCACTTATCGTTCTAAAAAGACTGTTGGCAATATCAAAATGCCAGG
AATACATGCTGTAGACCACAGACTAGAAAGACTCGAAGAGAGCGATAACGAAATGTTCGTTGTACAGAGA
GAGCATGCCGTAGCCAAATTTGCTGGCTTAGGCGGTGGTATGGATGAATTGTATAAGGGATCCGGGTCAG
GCTCCGGATCTGGCCCTCCCCCAGCTCTTCCGCCAAAAAGACGAAGGTAATGGCAGTGCTTTTAACTAAG
AATTATTAGTCTTTTCTGCTTATTTTTTCATCATAGTTTAGAACACTTTATATTAACGAATAGTTTATGA
ATCTATTTAGGTTTAAAAATTGATACAGTTTTATAAGTTACTTTTTCAAAGACTCGTGCTGTCTATTGCA
TAATGCACTGGAAGGGGAAAAAAAAGGTGCACACGCGTGGCTTTTTCTTGAATTTGCAGTTTGAAAAATG
CTGAGCAGTTACAGAGATGTTACGAACCACTAGTGCACTGCAGTACACGGTTTCCTTGAAATTTTTTTGA
TTCGGTAATCTCCGAACAGAAGGAAGAACGAAGGAAGGAGCACAGACTTAGATTGGTATATATACGCATA
TGTAGTGTTGAAGAAACATGAAATTGCCCAGTATTCTTAACCCAACTGCACAGAACAAAAACGTGCAGGA
AACGAAGATAAATCATGTCGAAAGCTACATATAAGGAACGTGCTGCTACTCATCCTAGTCCTGTTGCTGC
CAAGCTATTTAATATCATGCACGAAAAGCAAACAAACTTGTGTGCTTCATTGGATGTTCGTACCACCAAG
GAATTACTGGAGTTAGTTGAAGCATTAGGTCCCAAAATTTGTTTACTAAAAACACATGTGGATATCTTGA
CTGATTTTTCCATGGAGGGCACAGTTAAGCCGCTAAAGGCATTATCCGCCAAGTACAATTTTTTACTCTT
CGAAGACAGAAAATTTGCTGACATTGGTAATACAGTCAAATTGCAGTACTCTGCGGGTGTATACAGAATA
GCAGAATGGGCAGACATTACGAATGCACACGGTGTGGTGGGCCCAGGTATTGTTAGCGGTTTGAAGCAGG
CGGCAGAAGAAGTAACAAAGGAACCTAGAGGCCTTTTGATGTTAGCAGAATTGTCATGCAAGGGCTCCCT
ATCTACTGGAGAATATACTAAGGGTACTGTTGACATTGCGAAGAGCGACAAAGATTTTGTTATCGGCTTT
ATTGCTCAAAGAGACATGGGTGGAAGAGATGAAGGTTACGATTGGTTGATTATGACACCCGGTGTGGGTT
TAGATGACAAGGGAGATGCATTGGGTCAACAGTATAGAACCGTGGATGATGTGGTTTCTACAGGATCTGA
CATTATTATTGTTGGAAGAGGACTATTTGCAAAGGGAAGGGATGCTAAGGTAGAGGGTGAACGTTACAGA
AAAGCAGGCTGGGAAGCATATTTGAGAAGATGCGGCCAGCAAAACTAAAAAACTGTATTATAAGTAAATG
CATGTATACTAAACTCACAAATTAGAGCTTCAATTTAATTATATCAGTTATTACCCGAGTAGAGCACTTG
AATCCACTGCCCCGGGAATCTCGGTCGTAATGATTTCTATAATGACGAAAAAAAAAAAATTGGAAAGAAA
AAGCTTCATGGCCTTTATAAAAAGGAACTATCCAATACCTCGCCAGAACCAAGTAACAGTATTTTACGGG
GCACAAATCAAGAACAATAAGACAGGACTGTAAAGATGGACGCATTGAACTCCAAAGAACAACAAGAGTT
CCAAAAAGTAGTGGAACAAAAGCAAATGAAGGATTTCATGCGTTTGTACTCTAATCTGGTAGAAAGATGT
TTCACAGACTGTGTCAATGACTTCACAACATCAAAGCTAACCAATAAGGAACAAACATGCATCATGAAGT
GCTCAGAAAAGTTCTTGAAGCATAGCGAACGTGTAGGGCAGCGTTTCCAAGAACAAAACGCTGCCTTGGG
ACAAGGCTTGGGCCGATAAGGTGTACTGGCGTATATATATCTAATTATGTATCTCTGGTGTAGCCCATTT
TTAGCATGTAAATATAAAGACCGAGCGGCCGCGTGTTACAACCAATTAACCAATTCTGATTAGAAAAACT
CATCGAGCATCAAATGAAACTGCAATTTATTCATATCAGGATTATCAATACCATATTTTTGAAAAAGCCG
TTTCTGTAATGAAGGAGAAAACTCACCGAGGCAGTTCCATAGGATGGCAAGATCCTGGTATCGGTCTGCG
ATTCCGACTCGTCCAACATCAATACAACCTATTAATTTCCCCTCGTCAAAAATAAGGTTATCAAGTGAGA
AATCACCATGAGTGACGACTGAATCCGGTGAGAATGGCAAAAGCTTATGCATTTCTTTCCAGACTTGTTC
AACAGGCCAGCCATTACGCTCGTCATCAAAATCACTCGCATCAACCAAACCGTTATTCATTCGTGATTGC
GCCTGAGCGAGGCGAAATACGCGATCGCTGTTAAAAGGACAATTACAAACAGGAATCGAATGCAACCGGC
GCAGGAACACTGCCAGCGCATCAACAATATTTTCACCTGAATCAGGATATTCTTCTAATACCTGGAATGC
TGTTTTCCCGGGGATCGCAGTGGTGAGTAACCATGCATCATCAGGAGTACGGATAAAATGCTTGATGGTC
GGAAGAGGCATAAATTCCGTCAGCCAGTTTAGTCTGACCATCTCATCTGTAACATCATTGGCAACGCTAC
CTTTGCCATGTTTCAGAAACAACTCTGGCGCATCGGGCTTCCCATACAATCGATAGATTGTCGCACCTGA
TTGCCCGACATTATCGCGAGCCCATTTATACCCATATAAATCAGCATCCATGTTGGAATTTAATCGCGGC
CTGGAGCAAGACGTTTCCCGTTGAATATGGCTCATAACACCCCTTGTATTACTGTTTATGTAAGCAGACA
GTTTTATTGTTCATGATGATATATTTTTATCTTGTGCAATGTAACATCAGAGATTTTGAGACACAACGTG
GCTTTGTTGAATAAATCGAACTTTTGCTGAGTTGAAGGATCAGTCATGACCAAAATCCCTTAACGTGAGT
TTTCGTTCCACTGAGCGTCAGACCCCGTAGAAAAGATCAAAGGATCTTCTTGAGATCCTTTTTTTCTGCG
CGTAATCTGCTGCTTGCAAACAAAAAAACCACCGCTACCAGCGGTGGTTTGTTTGCCGGATCAAGAGCTA
CCAACTCTTTTTCCGAAGGTAACTGGCTTCAGCAGAGCGCAGATACCAAATACTGTTCTTCTAGTGTAGC
CGTAGTTAGGCCACCACTTCAAGAACTCTGTAGCACCGCCTACATACCTCGCTCTGCTAATCCTGTTACC
AGTGGCTGCTGCCAGTGGCGATAAGTCGTGTCTTACCGGGTTGGACTCAAGACGATAGTTACCGGATAAG
GCGCAGCGGTCGGGCTGAACGGGGGGTTCGTGCACACAGCCCAGCTTGGAGCGAACGACCTACACCGAAC
TGAGATACCTACAGCGTGAGCTATGAGAAAGCGCCACGCTTCCCGAAGGGAGAAAGGCGGACAGGTATCC
GGTAAGCGGCAGGGTCGGAACAGGAGAGCGCACGAGGGAGCTTCCAGGGGGAAACGCCTGGTATCTTTAT
AGTCCTGTCGGGTTTCGCCACCTCTGACTTGAGCGTCGATTTTTGTGATGCTCGTCAGGGGGGCGGAGCC
TATGGAAAAACGCCAGCAACGCGGCCTTTTTACGGTTCCTGGCCTTTTGCTGGCCTTTTGCTCACATGTT
CTTTCCTGCGTTATCCCCTGATTCTGTGGATAACCGTGCGGCCGCCAATGCTAAATTCGAGTGAAACACA
GGAAGATCAGAAAATCCTCATTTCATCCATATTAACAATAATTTCAAATGTTTATTTGCATTATTTGAAA
CTAGGCAAGACAAGCAACGAAACGTTTTTGAAAATTTTGAGTATTTTCAATAAATTTGTAGAGGACTCAG
ATATTGAAAAAAAGCTACAGCAATTAATACTTGATAAGAAGAGTATTGAGAAGGGCAACGGTTCATCATC
TCATGGATCTGCACATGAACAAACACCAGAGTCAAACGACGTTGAAATTGAGGCTACTGCGCCAATTGAT
GACAATACAGACGATGATAACAAACCGAAGTTATCTGATGTAGAAAAGGATTAAAGATGCTAAGAGATAG
TGATGATATTTCATAAATAATGTAATTCTATATATGTTAATTACCTTTTTTGCGAGGCATATTTATGGTG
AAGGATAAGTTTTGACCATCAAAGAAGGTTAATGTGGCTGTGGTTTCAGGGTCCATAAAGCCCACATGGA
TAACATTACCCCTGAATTCGCATCTAGACTGA
Features (pLannotate 1.2.2; 15 found; start..end, strand, type, name):
    732..2153    +  CDS            VBA2: VBA2_YEAST - Experimental evidence at protein level: Swiss-Prot protein existence level 1. Transporter required for vacuolar uptake of histidine, arginine and lysine and to a lesser extent tyrosine. From Saccharomyces cerevisiae (strain ATCC 204508 / S288c) (Baker's yeast).
   2160..2873    +  CDS            mTurquoise2: mTurquoise2 is a basic (constitutively fluorescent) cyan fluorescent protein published in 2012, derived from Aequorea victoria. It is reported to be a rapidly-maturing monomer with very low acid sensitivity.
   2883..3080    +  CDS            crk (fragment): CRK_XENLA - Experimental evidence at transcript level: Swiss-Prot protein existence level 2. Required for apoptosis in Xenopus egg extracts (PubMed:9029144). Involved in cell branching and adhesion (By similarity). May mediate attachment-induced mapk8 activation, membrane ruffling and cell motility in a Rac-dependent manner. May regulate the efna5-epha3 signaling (By similarity). From Xenopus laevis (African clawed frog).
   3084..3272    +  CDS            CRKL (fragment): CRKL_HUMAN - Experimental evidence at protein level: Swiss-Prot protein existence level 1. May mediate the transduction of intracellular signals. From Homo sapiens (Human).
   4222..5706    +  CDS            YND1 (fragment): YND1_YEAST - Experimental evidence at protein level: Swiss-Prot protein existence level 1. Catalyzes the hydrolysis of phosphoanhydride bonds of nucleoside tri- and di-phosphates. Has equal high activity toward ADP/ATP, GDP/GTP, and UDP/UTP and approximately 50% less toward CDP/CTP and thiamine pyrophosphate. Has no activity toward GMP. Required for Golgi glycosylation and cell wall integrity. Together with CDC55, required for adenovirus E4orf4 (early region 4 open reading frame 4) induced toxicity, the apyrase activity is not required for this function. Plays a role in sphingolipid synthesis.
   5762..5949    +  terminator     ADH1 terminator: S. cerevisiae ADH1; transcription terminator for the S. cerevisiae alcohol dehydrogenase 1 (ADH1) gene
   6021..6137    +  CDS            MRL1 (fragment): MRL1_YEAST - Experimental evidence at protein level: Swiss-Prot protein existence level 1. Sorting receptor involved in the transport of vacuolar enzymes from the Golgi complex to the vacuole. Involved in the delivery and maturation of PEP4 (vacuolar proteinase A) and PRB1 (vacuolar proteinase B). From Saccharomyces cerevisiae (strain ATCC 204508 / S288c) (Baker's yeast).
   6299..6706    +  promoter       TEF1 promoter: S. cerevisiae TEF1; promoter for EF-1α
   6840..7547    +  CDS            mRuby2: mRuby2 is a basic (constitutively fluorescent) red fluorescent protein published in 2012, derived from Entacmaea quadricolor. It has moderate acid sensitivity.
   7888..8064    +  promoter       URA3 promoter (fragment): S. cerevisiae URA3
   8065..8868    +  CDS            URA3: orotidine-5'-phosphate decarboxylase, required for uracil biosynthesis; S. cerevisiae URA3; yeast auxotrophic marker, counterselectable with 5-fluoroorotic acid (5-FOA)
   9136..9396    +  CDS            TIM9: TIM9_YEAST - Experimental evidence at protein level: Swiss-Prot protein existence level 1. Mitochondrial intermembrane chaperone that participates in the import and insertion of multi-pass transmembrane proteins into the mitochondrial inner membrane. Also required for the transfer of beta- barrel precursors from the TOM complex to the sorting and assembly machinery (SAM complex) of the outer membrane. Acts as a chaperone-like protein that protects the hydrophobic precursors from aggregation and guide them through the mitochondrial intermembrane space. Compared to TIM10, it may have a strong st
   9510..10325   -  CDS            KanR: aminoglycoside phosphotransferase; aph(3')-Ia; confers resistance to kanamycin in bacteria or G418 (Geneticin®) in eukaryotes
  10550..11138   +  rep_origin     ori: high-copy-number ColE1/pMB1/pBR322/pUC origin of replication
  11245..11601   +  CDS            GEA2 (fragment): GEA2_YEAST - Experimental evidence at protein level: Swiss-Prot protein existence level 1. Activates the ARF proteins by exchanging bound GDP for free GTP. Plays a role in maintaining mitochondrial morphology (PubMed:25190516). From Saccharomyces cerevisiae (strain ATCC 204508 / S288c) (Baker's yeast).
