[The description below was written by a language model from this plasmid's Addgene catalogue record and pLannotate feature annotations shown in this document.]
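Description:
pKS1576 is a yeast expression plasmid built by Golden Gate assembly on the in-house TMP138 backbone. It is propagated in E. coli at high copy through a ColE1/pUC-type origin with kanamycin selection (KanR) and is selected in S. cerevisiae with the URA3 auxotrophic marker, which can also be counterselected with 5-FOA. The feature table shows no yeast replication origin or centromere. Fragments of yeast genomic genes (GEA2, TIM9) flank the bacterial segment next to URA3; these could be homology arms for chromosomal integration, but the record does not say so.

The plasmid carries three expression cassettes in the same orientation. The first encodes the vacuolar basic amino acid transporter Vba2p fused to the cyan fluorescent protein mTurquoise2, followed by two tandem Crk-family SH3 domains. This is the membrane protein "cargo". The second encodes residues 1–495 of the yeast apyrase Ynd1p with an enhanced PTS1 peroxisomal targeting signal, so that the truncated nucleoside phosphatase is sent to the peroxisome; it ends in the ADH1 terminator. The third encodes the first 36 residues of Pex22, a peroxisomal membrane anchor, fused to mRuby2 and an SH3-binding peptide. The TEF1 promoter lies just upstream of it and appears to drive it. Promoters for the other two cassettes are not annotated.

The apparent design is that the peroxisome-targeted Pex22 "chauffeur" binds the cargo's SH3 domains through its peptide ligand and so carries the non-native membrane protein to the peroxisomal membrane. The cyan and red tags would allow colocalisation of the two proteins to be assessed by microscopy. The stated purpose is co-expression of these three components.
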