Addgene plasmid #239524: pKS1576
Purpose: Express Vba2p membrane protein cargo, peroxisomal Ynd1p truncation, and Pex22 peroxisomal chauffeur
Depositing lab: John Dueber. Depositing organization: University of California, Berkeley.
Backbone
  Vector backbone: TMP138
  Backbone manufacturer: Internal
  Vector type: Yeast Expression
  Selectable markers: URA3
Growth in bacteria
  Bacterial resistance: Kanamycin, 50 μg/mL
  Growth temperature: 37°C
  Growth strain: DH5alpha
  Copy number: High Copy
Gene/Insert
  Gene/Insert name: ScVba2p-mTurquoise2-2xCrk_SH3
  Species: S. cerevisiae (budding yeast)
  Cloning method: Golden Gate
Terms and licenses: Academic/Nonprofit Terms; Industry Terms: Not Available to Industry
Depositor comments: Additional inserts: 1) ScYnd1p(1-495)-ePTS1; 2) ScPex22(1-36)-mRuby2-SH3pep
How to cite: pKS1576 was a gift from John Dueber (Addgene plasmid # 239524 ; http://n2t.net/addgene:239524 ; RRID:Addgene_239524)
